>Addgene plasmid #159801 | pMDJ15 - pEXP[Peft-3 | mCardinal (NLS) | tbb-2 UTR] | addgene full sequence | sequence record 315747 | Addgene NGS Result
CAGGAAACAGCTATGACCATGATTACGCCAAGCTATCAACTTTGTATAGAAAAGTTGGCACCTTTGGTCT
TTTATTGTCAACTTCCATTGGTTCTTCCATTGTTTCTGTTAAATTAATGAATTTTTCATAAAATAAAGAC
ATTATACAATATAAAAATGAAGAATTTATTGAAAATAAACTGCCAGAGAGAAAAAGTATGCAACACTCCC
GCCGAGAGTGTTTGAAATGGTGTACGGTACATTTTCGTGCTAGGAGTTAGATGTGCAGGCAGCAACGAGA
GGGGGAGAGATTTTTTTGGGCCTTGTGAAATTAACGTGAGTTTTCTGGTCATCTGACTAATCATGTTGGT
TTTTTGTTGGTTTATTTTGTTTTTATCTTTGTTTTTATCCAGATTAGGAAATTTAAATTTTATGAATTTA
TAATGAGGTCAAACATTCAGTCCCAGCGTTTTTCCTGTTCTCACTGTTTAGTCGAATTTTTATTTTAGGC
TTTCAACAAATGTTCTAACTGTCTTATTTGTGACCTCACTTTTTATATTTTTTTAATTTTTAAAAATATT
AGAAGTTTCTAGGATAATTTTTTCGACTTTTATTCTCTCTACCGTCCGCACTCTTCTTACTTTTAAATTA
AATTGTTTTTTTTTCAGTTGGGAAACACTTTGCTCACTCCGTAGCAGCCATGGCAAGTTTGTACAAAAAA
GCAGGCTCGGGATCCCCAAAGAAGAAGCGTAAGGTGTCCAAGGTAACACTTAGTTTTTGTTGCTCTGTTT
AAAAATTAATTTTAAGGGAGAGGAGCTCATCAAGGAGAACATGCACATGAAGCTCTACATGGAGGGAACC
GTCAACAACCACCACTTCAAGTGCACCACCGAGGGAGAGGGAAAGCCATACGAGGGAACCCAAACCCAAC
GTATCAAGGTCGTCGAGGGAGGACCACTCCCATTCGCCTTCGACATCCTCGCCACCTGCTTCATGTACGG
ATCGAAGGTAAGTTTTCTTGAGACCTTTACTAACTAACTAGGTCTCATAGATTTTCAGACCTTCATCAAC
CACACCCAAGGAATCCCAGACTTCTTCAAGCAATCCTTCCCAGAGGGATTCACCTGGGAGCGTGTCACCA
CCTACGAGGACGGAGGAGTCCTCACCGTCACCCAAGACACCTCCCTCCAAGGTAAGTTATGTAGAGACCT
TTACTAACTAACTAGGTCTCAAACATTTTCAGACGGATGCCTCATCTACAACGTCAAGCTCCGTGGAGTC
AACTTCCCATCCAACGGACCAGTCATGCAAAAGAAGACCCTCGGATGGGAGGCCACCACCGAGACGCTCT
ACCCAGCCGACGGAGGACTCGAGGGACGTTGCGACATGGCCCTCAAGCTCGTCGGAGGAGGACACCTCCA
CTGCAACCTCAAGGTAAGTTCTTTAGAGACCTTTACTAACTAACTAGGTCTCAGTAATTTTCAGACCACC
TACCGTTCCAAGAAGCCAGCCAAGAACCTCAAGATGCCAGGAGTCTACTTCGTCGACCGTCGTCTCGAGC
GTATCAAGGAGGCCGACAACGAGACGTACGTCGAGCAACACGAGGTCGCCGTCGCCCGTTACTGCGACCT
CCCATCCAAGCTCGGACACAAGCTCAACGGAATGGACGAGCTCTACAAGTCCCGTCGTCGTAAGGCCAAC
CCAACCAAGCTCTCCGAGAACGCCAAGAAGCTCGCCAAGGAGGTCGAGAACGGATCCAACCCAGCTTTCT
TGTACAAAGTGGGATAAATGCAAAATCCTTTCAAGCATTCCCTTCTTCTCTATCACTCTTCTTTCTTTTT
GTCAAAAAATTCTCTCGCTAATTTATTTGCTTTTTTAATGTTATTATTTTATGACTTTTTATAGTCACTG
AAAAGTTTGCATCTGAGTGAAGTGAATGCTATCAAAATGTGATTCTGTCTGATGTACTTTCACAATCTCT
CTTCAATTCCATTTTGAAGTGCTTTAAACCCGAAAGGTTGAGAAAAATGCGAGCGCTCAAATATTTGTAT
TGTGTTCGTTGAGTGACCCAACAAAAAGAGGAAACTTTATTGTGCCGCCAAGAAAAAAGTCTCACAACTT
TATTATACATAGTTGATAATTCACTGGCCGTCGTTTTACAACGTCGTGACTGGGAAAACCCTGGCGTTAC
CCAACTTAATCGCCTTGCAGCACATCCCCCTTTCGCCAGCTGGCGTAATAGCGAAGAGGCCCGCACCGAT
CGCCCTTCCCAACAGTTGCGCAGCCTGAATGGCGAATGGCGCCTGATGCGGTATTTTCTCCTTACGCATC
TGTGCGGTATTTCACACCGCATATGGTGCACTCTCAGTGCAATCTGCTCTGATGCCGCATAGTTAAGCCA
GCCCCGACACCCGCCAACACCCGCTGACGCGCCCTGACGGGCTTGTCTGCTCCCGGCATCCGCTTACAGA
CAAGCTGTGACCGTCTCCGGGAGCTGCATGTGTCAGAGGTTTTCACCGTCATCACCGAAACGCGCGAGAC
GAAAGGGCCTCGTGATACGCCTATTTTTATAGGTTAATGTCATGATAATAATGGTTTCTTAGACGTCAGG
TGGCACTTTTCGGGGAAATGTGCGCGGAACCCCTATTTGTTTATTTTTCTAAATACATTCAAATATGTAT
CCGCTCATGAGACAATAACCCTGATAAATGCTTCAATAATATTGAAAAAGGAAGAGTATGAGTATTCAAC
ATTTCCGTGTCGCCCTTATTCCCTTTTTTGCGGCATTTTGCCTTCCTGTTTTTGCTCACCCAGAAACGCT
GGTGAAAGTAAAAGATGCTGAAGATCAGTTGGGTGCACGAGTGGGTTACATCGAACTGGATCTCAACAGC
GGTAAGATCCTTGAGAGTTTTCGCCCCGAAGAACGTTTTCCAATGATGAGCACTTTTAAAGTTCTGCTAT
GTGGCGCGGTATTATCCCGTATTGACGCCGGGCAAGAGCAACTCGGTCGCCGCATACACTATTCTCAGAA
TGACTTGGTTGAGTACTCACCAGTCACAGAAAAGCATCTTACGGATGGCATGACAGTAAGAGAATTATGC
AGTGCTGCCATAACCATGAGTGATAACACTGCGGCCAACTTACTTCTGACAACGATCGGAGGACCGAAGG
AGCTAACCGCTTTTTTGCACAACATGGGGGATCATGTAACTCGCCTTGATCGTTGGGAACCGGAGCTGAA
TGAAGCCATACCAAACGACGAGCGTGACACCACGATGCCTGTAGCAATGGCAACAACGTTGCGCAAACTA
TTAACTGGCGAACTACTTACTCTAGCTTCCCGGCAACAATTAATAGACTGGATGGAGGCGGATAAAGTTG
CAGGACCACTTCTGCGCTCGGCCCTTCCGGCTGGCTGGTTTATTGCTGATAAATCTGGAGCCGGTGAGCG
TGGGTCTCGCGGTATCATTGCAGCACTGGGGTCAGATGGTAAGCCCTCCCGTATCGTAGTTATCTACACG
ACGGGGAGTCAGGCAACTATGGATGAACGAAATAGACAGATCGCTGAGATAGGTGCCTCACTGATTAAGC
ATTGGTAACTGTCAGACCAAGTTTACTCATATATACTTTAGATTGATTTAAAACTTCATTTTTAATTTAA
AAGGATCTAGGTGAAGATCCTTTTTGATAATCTCATGACCAAAATCCCTTAACGTGAGTTTTCGTTCCAC
TGAGCGTCAGACCCCGTAGAAAAGATCAAAGGATCTTCTTGAGATCCTTTTTTTCTGCGCGTAATCTGCT
GCTTGCAAACAAAAAAACCACCGCTACCAGCGGTGGTTTGTTTGCCGGATCAAGAGCTACCAACTCTTTT
TCCGAAGGTAACTGGCTTCAGCAGAGCGCAGATACCAAATACTGTTCTTCTAGTGTAGCCGTAGTTAGGC
CACCACTTCAAGAACTCTGTAGCACCGCCTACATACCTCGCTCTGCTAATCCTGTTACCAGTGGCTGCTG
CCAGTGGCGATAAGTCGTGTCTTACCGGGTTGGACTCAAGACGATAGTTACCGGATAAGGCGCAGCGGTC
GGGCTGAACGGGGGGTTCGTGCACACAGCCCAGCTTGGAGCGAACGACCTACACCGAACTGAGATACCTA
CAGCGTGAGCTATGAGAAAGCGCCACGCTTCCCGAAGGGAGAAAGGCGGACAGGTATCCGGTAAGCGGCA
GGGTCGGAACAGGAGAGCGCACGAGGGAGCTTCCAGGGGGAAACGCCTGGTATCTTTATAGTCCTGTCGG
GTTTCGCCACCTCTGACTTGAGCGTCGATTTTTGTGATGCTCGTCAGGGGGGCGGAGCCTATGGAAAAAC
GCCAGCAACGCGGCCTTTTTACGGTTCCTGGTCTTTTGCTGGCCTTTTGCTCACATGTTCTTTCCTGCGT
TATCCCCTGATTCTGTGGATAACCGTATTACCGCCTTTGAGTGAGCTGATACCAGCGGATAACAATTTCA
CA
Features (pLannotate 1.2.2; 14 found; start..end, strand, type, name):
     37..57      +  protein_bind   attB4: mutant version of attB; core recombination site for the Gateway® BP reaction BP Clonase™
     58..657     +  promoter       eft-3 promoter: eft-3; promoter for the C. elegans elongation factor 1α gene (Mitrovich and Anderson, 2000)
    684..704     +  protein_bind   attB1: mutant version of attB; core recombination site for the Gateway® BP reaction BP Clonase™
    784..1659    +  CDS            mCardinal: mCardinal is a basic (constitutively fluorescent) far red fluorescent protein published in 2014, derived from Entacmaea quadricolor. It is reported to be a rapidly-maturing monomer with moderate acid sensitivity.
   1659..1731    +  CDS            EGL-13 NLS (fragment): nuclear localization signal from the C. elegans EGL-13 transcription factor (Lyssenko et al., 2007)
   1742..1762    -  protein_bind   attB2: mutant version of attB; core recombination site for the Gateway® BP reaction BP Clonase™
   1768..2091    +  terminator     tbb-2 terminator: tbb-2; transcription terminator for the C. elegans tubulin beta-2 gene
   2095..2115    -  protein_bind   attB3: mutant version of attB; core recombination site for the Gateway® BP reaction BP Clonase™
   2119..2276    +  CDS            lacZα (fragment): LacZα fragment of β-galactosidase; lacZ fragment
   2282..2381    -  misc_feature   bom (fragment): basis of mobility region from pBR322
   2483..2518    -  CDS            rop (fragment): Rop protein, which maintains plasmids at low copy number; rop
   2613..2717    +  promoter       AmpR promoter: bla
   2718..3578    +  CDS            AmpR: β-lactamase; bla; confers resistance to ampicillin, carbenicillin, and related antibiotics
   3749..4337    +  rep_origin     ori: high-copy-number ColE1/pMB1/pBR322/pUC origin of replication
