[The description below was written by a language model from this plasmid's Addgene catalogue record and pLannotate feature annotations shown in this document.]
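Description:
pMDJ15 is a C. elegans expression plasmid of about 4.5 kb, assembled by multisite Gateway cloning into the pDEST R4-R3 destination backbone. It is propagated in E. coli as a high-copy plasmid through a ColE1/pUC-type origin and selected with ampicillin via the β-lactamase gene and its native promoter. Short remnants of lacZα, the pBR322 bom region and rop are also annotated in the backbone, but only as fragments, so they are best regarded as cloning leftovers rather than functional elements.

The payload is a single transcription unit built from three Gateway modules, with the recombination scars still visible: attB4 and attB1 flank the eft-3 promoter, attB1 and attB2 flank the coding region, and attB2 and attB3 flank the 3' element. The eft-3 promoter comes from the worm elongation factor 1α gene and drives strong, ubiquitous expression. It controls mCardinal, a monomeric far-red fluorescent protein derived from Entacmaea quadricolor, which is fused at its C-terminus to a nuclear localization signal from the EGL-13 transcription factor (annotated as a fragment). This concentrates the signal in nuclei, making it easier to score. The tbb-2 (β-tubulin) 3' UTR and terminator complete the cassette.

According to the record, the construct provides ubiquitous expression for testing fluorescence levels on a microscope. It was deposited with a study on design rules that reduce germline silencing of transgenes carried on simple extrachromosomal arrays in C. elegans. The plasmid carries no annotated worm selection marker or genomic integration sequences.
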