Addgene plasmid #159801: pMDJ15 - pEXP[Peft-3 | mCardinal (NLS) | tbb-2 UTR]
Purpose: Expression construct with ubiquitous expression to test fluorescence level on microscope
Depositing lab: Christian Froekjaer-Jensen. Depositing organization: King Abdullah University of Science and Technology (KAUST). Publication: Engineering rules that minimize germline silencing of transgenes in simple extrachromosomal arrays in C. elegans. Aljohani MD, El Mouridi S, Priyadarshini M, Vargas-Velazquez AM, Frokjaer-Jensen C. Nat Commun. 2020 Dec 9;11(1):6300. doi: 10.1038/s41467-020-19898-0. PubMed 33298957.
Backbone
  Vector backbone: pDEST R4-R3
  Vector type: Worm Expression
Growth in bacteria
  Bacterial resistance: Ampicillin, 100 μg/mL
  Growth temperature: 37°C
  Growth strain: DH5alpha
  Copy number: High Copy
Gene/Insert
  Gene/Insert name: pEXP[Peft-3 | mCardinal (NLS) | tbb-2 UTR]
  Species: C. elegans (nematode)
  Mutation: Not applicable
  Cloning method: Gateway Cloning
Terms and licenses: Academic/Nonprofit Terms; Industry Terms: Not Available to Industry
Depositor comments: See www.wormbuilder.org for more information.
How to cite: pMDJ15 - pEXP[Peft-3 | mCardinal (NLS) | tbb-2 UTR] was a gift from Christian Froekjaer-Jensen (Addgene plasmid # 159801 ; http://n2t.net/addgene:159801 ; RRID:Addgene_159801)
